Addgene plasmid #214256: pGEL856
Purpose: (Empty Backbone) Expression TadDE-NG in rice cells
Depositing lab: Yong Zhang. Depositing organization: Southwest University (SWU). Publication: High performance TadA-8e derived cytosine and dual base editors with undetectable off-target effects in plants. Fan T, Cheng Y, Wu Y, Liu S, Tang X, He Y, Liao S, Zheng X, Zhang T, Qi Y, Zhang Y. Nat Commun. 2024 Jun 14;15(1):5103. doi: 10.1038/s41467-024-49473-w. PubMed 38877035.
Backbone
  Vector backbone: pGEL852
  Vector type: Plant Expression
  Selectable markers: Hygromycin
Growth in bacteria
  Bacterial resistance: Kanamycin, 50 μg/mL
  Growth temperature: 37°C
  Growth strain: DH5alpha
  Copy number: Unknown
Terms and licenses: Academic/Nonprofit Terms; Industry Terms: Not Available to Industry
Depositor comments: Please visit https://doi.org/10.1101/2024.02.25.581917 for bioRxiv preprint.
How to cite: pGEL856 was a gift from Yong Zhang (Addgene plasmid # 214256 ; http://n2t.net/addgene:214256 ; RRID:Addgene_214256)
