[The description below was written by a language model from this plasmid's Addgene catalogue record and pLannotate feature annotations shown in this document.]
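Description:
pGEL856 is a roughly 20.9 kb plant expression T-DNA binary vector built on the pGEL852 backbone and intended for expressing the TadDE-NG base editor in rice cells. It is listed as an empty backbone, meaning no target-specific guide sequence is recorded. In E. coli it is maintained through a ColE1/pMB1-type origin with kanamycin selection. The pVS1 oriV, RepA and StaA elements provide replication and stability in Agrobacterium, consistent with Agrobacterium-mediated delivery. Nopaline-type left and right border repeats delimit the transferred region.

Within the T-DNA, the maize ubiquitin promoter drives a fusion reading frame made up of an E. coli TadA-derived deaminase domain, Streptococcus pyogenes Cas9 and the phage PBS2 uracil glycosylase inhibitor (UGI), terminated by the Arabidopsis HSP18.2 terminator. The associated publication concerns TadA-8e-derived cytosine and dual base editors. The name suggests a dual editor paired with an NG-PAM Cas9 variant, although the feature table does not record the specific mutations or the nickase status.

Downstream lies a guide RNA region containing a partial tracrRNA scaffold flanked by two tRNA elements, which suggests tRNA-based processing of the guide transcript. Between them sits a lac promoter/lacZα fragment with pBluescript-type cloning-site remnants, which probably serves as a replaceable stuffer for guide insertion. The promoter driving the guide cassette is not annotated.

A CaMV 35S-derived promoter drives mCherry followed closely by the hygromycin phosphotransferase gene, with a CaMV polyadenylation signal. This gives both a red fluorescent marker and hygromycin selection of transformed plant cells, though how the two coding sequences are linked is not annotated.
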