Features (pLannotate 1.2.2; 37 found; start..end, strand, type, name):
      1..174     +  promoter       35SPPDK promoter (fragment): hybrid promoter consisting of the cauliflower mosaic virus 35S enhancer fused to the maize C4PPDK basal promoter (Yoo et al., 2007)
    173..219     +  promoter       minimal CaMV 35S promoter: minimal 35S promoter from cauliflower mosaic virus
    294..1001    +  CDS            mCherry: mCherry is a basic (constitutively fluorescent) red fluorescent protein published in 2004, derived from Discosoma sp.. It is reported to be a very rapidly-maturing monomer with low acid sensitivity.
   1023..2048    +  CDS            HygR: aminoglycoside phosphotransferase from E. coli; aph(4)-Ia; confers resistance to hygromycin
   2089..2263    +  polyA_signal   CaMV poly(A) signal: cauliflower mosaic virus polyadenylation signal
   2341..2365    -  misc_feature   LB T-DNA repeat: left border repeat from nopaline C58 T-DNA
   2790..3584    +  CDS            KanR: aminoglycoside phosphotransferase; aphA-3; confers resistance to kanamycin
   3683..3752    -  ncRNA          RNA-OUT: Accession: RF00240 - RNA-OUT
   5009..5597    +  rep_origin     ori: high-copy-number ColE1/pMB1/pBR322/pUC origin of replication
   5783..5923    -  misc_feature   bom: basis of mobility region from pBR322
   6025..6064    -  CDS            rop (fragment): Rop protein, which maintains plasmids at low copy number; rop
   6267..6461    -  rep_origin     pVS1 oriV: origin of replication for the Pseudomonas plasmid pVS1 (Heeb et al., 2000)
   6527..7600    -  CDS            pVS1 RepA: replication protein from the Pseudomonas plasmid pVS1 (Heeb et al., 2000)
   8029..8658    -  CDS            pVS1 StaA: stability protein from the Pseudomonas plasmid pVS1 (Heeb et al., 2000)
   9218..9619    -  CDS            Y4CG_SINFN (fragment): Protein inferred from homology: Swiss-Prot protein existence level 3. From Sinorhizobium fredii (strain NBRC 101917 / NGR234).
   9959..9983    -  misc_feature   RB T-DNA repeat: right border repeat from nopaline C58 T-DNA
  10049..10203   -  CDS            lacZα (fragment): LacZα fragment of β-galactosidase; lacZ fragment
  10563..10633   -  ncRNA          tRNA: Accession: RF00005 - tRNA
  10675..10718   -  misc_RNA       tracrRNA (fragment): trans-activating CRISPR RNA for the Streptococcus pyogenes CRISPR/Cas9 system
  10778..10799   +  protein_bind   CAP binding site: CAP binding activates transcription in the presence of cAMP. E. coli catabolite activator protein
  10814..10844   +  promoter       lac promoter: promoter for the E. coli lac operon
  10848..10870   +  protein_bind   lac operator (fragment): The lac repressor binds to the lac operator to inhibit transcription in E. coli. This inhibition can be relieved by adding lactose or isopropyl-β-D-thiogalactopyranoside (IPTG). lac repressor encoded by lacI
  10913..10931   +  promoter       T3 promoter: promoter for bacteriophage T3 RNA polymerase
  10947..10970   +  misc_feature   MCS (fragment): pBluescript multiple cloning site
  10979..10997   -  promoter       T7 promoter: promoter for bacteriophage T7 RNA polymerase
  11005..11160   +  CDS            lacZα (fragment): LacZα fragment of β-galactosidase; lacZ fragment
  11165..11183   +  rep_origin     f1 ori (fragment): f1 bacteriophage origin of replication; arrow indicates direction of (+) strand synthesis
  11302..11372   -  ncRNA          tRNA: Accession: RF00005 - tRNA
  12945..13193   -  terminator     HSP terminator: efficient transcription terminator from the Arabidopsis thaliana heat shock protein 18.2 gene (Nagaya et al., 2010)
  13272..13520   -  CDS            UGI: UNGI_BPPB2 - Experimental evidence at protein level: Swiss-Prot protein existence level 1. This protein binds specifically and reversibly to the host uracil-DNA glycosylase, preventing removal of uracil residues from PBS2 DNA by the host uracil-excision repair system. From Bacillus phage PBS2 (Bacteriophage PBS2).
  13884..17984   -  CDS            cas9: CAS9_STRP1 - Also known as csn1 From Streptococcus pyogenes serotype M1.
  18138..18629   -  CDS            tadA: TADA_ECOLI - Also known as yfhC. Experimental evidence at protein level: Swiss-Prot protein existence level 1. Catalyzes the deamination of adenosine to inosine at the wobble position 34 of tRNA(Arg2). Essential for cell viability. From Escherichia coli (strain K12).
  18696..20693   -  promoter       Ubi promoter: maize polyubiquitin gene promoter
  20706..20731   -  misc_feature   MCS (fragment): pUC18/19 multiple cloning site
  20762..20784   -  protein_bind   lac operator (fragment): The lac repressor binds to the lac operator to inhibit transcription in E. coli. This inhibition can be relieved by adding lactose or isopropyl-β-D-thiogalactopyranoside (IPTG). lac repressor encoded by lacI
  20788..20818   -  promoter       lac promoter: promoter for the E. coli lac operon
  20833..20854   -  protein_bind   CAP binding site: CAP binding activates transcription in the presence of cAMP. E. coli catabolite activator protein
>Addgene plasmid #214256 | pGEL856 | addgene full sequence | sequence record 430703 | Addgene NGS Result
AAGGAAAGGCTATCGTTCAAGATGCCTCTGCCGACAGTGGTCCCAAAGATGGACCCCCACCCACGAGGAG
CATCGTGGAAAAAGAAGACGTTCCAACCACGTCTTCAAAGCAAGTGGATTGATGTGATATCTCCACTGAC
GTAAGGGATGACGCACAATCCCACTATCCTTCGCAAGACCCTTCCTCTATATAAGGAAGTTCATTTCATT
TGGAGAGGACACGCTGAAATCACCAGTCTCTCTCTACAAATCTATCTCTCTCGAGCTTTCGCAGATCCGG
GGGGCAATGAGATATGGTGAGCAAGGGCGAGGAGGATAACATGGCCATCATCAAGGAGTTCATGCGCTTC
AAGGTGCACATGGAGGGCTCCGTGAACGGCCACGAGTTCGAGATCGAGGGCGAGGGCGAGGGCCGCCCCT
ACGAGGGCACCCAGACCGCCAAGCTGAAGGTGACCAAGGGTGGCCCCCTGCCCTTCGCCTGGGACATCCT
GTCCCCTCAGTTCATGTACGGCTCCAAGGCCTACGTGAAGCACCCCGCCGACATCCCCGACTACTTGAAG
CTGTCCTTCCCCGAGGGCTTCAAGTGGGAGCGCGTGATGAACTTCGAGGACGGCGGCGTGGTGACCGTGA
CCCAGGACTCCTCCCTGCAGGACGGCGAGTTCATCTACAAGGTGAAGCTGCGCGGCACCAACTTCCCCTC
CGACGGCCCCGTAATGCAGAAGAAGACCATGGGCTGGGAGGCCTCCTCCGAGCGGATGTACCCCGAGGAC
GGCGCCCTGAAGGGCGAGATCAAGCAGAGGCTGAAGCTGAAGGACGGCGGCCACTACGACGCTGAGGTCA
AGACCACCTACAAGGCCAAGAAGCCCGTGCAGCTGCCCGGCGCCTACAACGTCAACATCAAGTTGGACAT
CACCTCCCACAACGAGGACTACACCATCGTGGAACAGTACGAACGCGCCGAGGGCCGCCACTCCACCGGC
GGCATGGACGAGCTTTACAAGTCGGGCGGAGGTGGCTCTGATATGAAAAAGCCTGAACTCACCGCGACGT
CTGTCGAGAAGTTTCTGATCGAAAAGTTCGACAGCGTGTCCGACCTGATGCAGCTCTCGGAGGGCGAAGA
ATCTCGTGCTTTCAGCTTCGATGTAGGAGGGCGTGGATATGTCCTGCGGGTAAATAGCTGCGCCGATGGT
TTCTACAAAGATCGTTATGTTTATCGGCACTTTGCATCGGCCGCGCTCCCGATTCCGGAAGTGCTTGACA
TTGGGGAATTCAGCGAGAGCCTGACCTATTGCATCTCCCGCCGTGCACAGGGTGTCACGTTGCAAGACCT
GCCTGAAACCGAACTGCCCGCTGTTCTGCAGCCGGTCGCGGAGGCCATGGATGCGATCGCTGCGGCCGAT
CTTAGCCAGACGAGCGGGTTCGGCCCATTCGGACCGCAAGGAATCGGTCAATACACTACATGGCGTGATT
TCATATGCGCGATTGCTGATCCCCATGTGTATCACTGGCAAACTGTGATGGACGACACCGTCAGTGCGTC
CGTCGCGCAGGCTCTCGATGAGCTGATGCTTTGGGCCGAGGACTGCCCCGAAGTCCGGCACCTCGTGCAC
GCGGATTTCGGCTCCAACAATGTCCTGACGGACAATGGCCGCATAACAGCGGTCATTGACTGGAGCGAGG
CGATGTTCGGGGATTCCCAATACGAGGTCGCCAACATCTTCTTCTGGAGGCCGTGGTTGGCTTGTATGGA
GCAGCAGACGCGCTACTTCGAGCGGAGGCATCCGGAGCTTGCAGGATCGCCACGACTCCGGGCGTATATG
CTCCGCATTGGTCTTGACCAACTCTATCAGAGCTTGGTTGACGGCAATTTCGATGATGCAGCTTGGGCGC
AGGGTCGATGCGACGCAATCGTCCGATCCGGAGCCGGGACTGTCGGGCGTACACAAATCGCCCGCAGAAG
CGCGGCCGTCTGGACCGATGGCTGTGTAGAAGTACTCGCCGATAGTGGAAACCGACGCCCCAGCACTCGT
CCGAGGGCAAAGAAATAGAGTAGATGCCGACCGGGATCTGTCGATCGACAAGCTCGAGTTTCTCCATAAT
AATGTGTGAGTAGTTCCCAGATAAGGGAATTAGGGTTCCTATAGGGTTTCGCTCATGTGTTGAGCATATA
AGAAACCCTTAGTATGTATTTGTATTTGTAAAATACTTCTATCAATAAAATTTCTAATTCCTAAAACCAA
AATCCAGTACTAAAATCCAGATCCCCCGAATTAATTCGGCGTTAATTCAGTACATTAAAAACGTCCGCAA
TGTGTTATTAAGTTGTCTAAGCGTCAATTTGTTTACACCACAATATATCCTGCCACCAGCCAGCCAACAG
CTCCCCGACCGGCAGCTCGGCACAAAATCACCACTCGATACAGGCAGCCCATCAGTCCGGGACGGCGTCA
GCGGGAGAGCCGTTGTAAGGCGGCAGACTTTGCTCATGTTACCGATGCTATTCGGAAGAACGGCAACTAA
GCTGCCGGGTTTGAAACACGGATGATCTCGCGGAGGGTAGCATGTTGATTGTAACGATGACAGAGCGTTG
CTGCCTGTGATCACCGCGGTTTCAAAATCGGCTCCGTCGATACTATGTTATACGCCAACTTTGAAAACAA
CTTTGAAAAAGCTGTTTTCTGGTATTTAAGGTTTTAGAATGCAAGGAACAGTGAATTGGAGTTCGTCTTG
TTATAATTAGCTTCTTGGGGTATCTTTAAATACTGTAGAAAAGAGGAAGGAAATAATAAATGGCTAAAAT
GAGAATATCACCGGAATTGAAAAAACTGATCGAAAAATACCGCTGCGTAAAAGATACGGAAGGAATGTCT
CCTGCTAAGGTATATAAGCTGGTGGGAGAAAATGAAAACCTATATTTAAAAATGACGGACAGCCGGTATA
AAGGGACCACCTATGATGTGGAACGGGAAAAGGACATGATGCTATGGCTGGAAGGAAAGCTGCCTGTTCC
AAAGGTCCTGCACTTTGAACGGCATGATGGCTGGAGCAATCTGCTCATGAGTGAGGCCGATGGCGTCCTT
TGCTCGGAAGAGTATGAAGATGAACAAAGCCCTGAAAAGATTATCGAGCTGTATGCGGAGTGCATCAGGC
TCTTTCACTCCATCGACATATCGGATTGTCCCTATACGAATAGCTTAGACAGCCGCTTAGCCGAATTGGA
TTACTTACTGAATAACGATCTGGCCGATGTGGATTGCGAAAACTGGGAAGAAGACACTCCATTTAAAGAT
CCGCGCGAGCTGTATGATTTTTTAAAGACGGAAAAGCCCGAAGAGGAACTTGTCTTTTCCCACGGCGACC
TGGGAGACAGCAACATCTTTGTGAAAGATGGCAAAGTAAGTGGCTTTATTGATCTTGGGAGAAGCGGCAG
GGCGGACAAGTGGTATGACATTGCCTTCTGCGTCCGGTCGATCAGGGAGGATATCGGGGAAGAACAGTAT
GTCGAGCTATTTTTTGACTTACTGGGGATCAAGCCTGATTGGGAGAAAATAAAATATTATATTTTACTGG
ATGAATTGTTTTAGTACCTAGAATGCATGACCAAAATCCCTTAACGTGAGTTTTCGTTCCACTGAGCGCT
GATGAATCCCCTAATGATTTTTATCAAAATCATTAAGTTAAGGTAGATACACATCTTGTCATATGATCAA
ATGGTTTCGCCAAAAATCAATAATCAGACAACAAAATGTGCGAACTCGATATTTTACACGACTCTCTTTA
CCAATTCTGCCCCGAATTACACTTAAAACGACTCAACAGCTTAACGTTGGCTTGCCACGCCTTACTTGAC
TGTAAAACTCTCACTCTTACCGAACTTGGCCGTAACCTGCCAACCAAAGCGAGAACAAAACATAACATCA
AACGAATCGACCGATTGTTAGGTAATCGTCACCTCCACAAAGAGCGACTCGCTGTATACCGTTGGCATGC
TAGCTTTATCTGTTCGGGCAATACGATGCCCATTGTACTTGTTGACTGGTCTGATATCCGTGAGCAAAAA
CGGCTTATGGTATTGCGAGCTTCAGTCGCACTACACGGTCGTTCTGTTACTCTTTATGAGAAAGCGTTCC
CGCTTTCAGAGCAATGTTCAAAGAAAGCTCATGACCAATTTCTAGCCGACCTTGCGAGCATTCTACCGAG
TAACACCACACCGCTCATTGTCAGTGATGCTGGCTTTAAAGTGCCATGGTATAAATCCGTTGAGAAGCTG
GGTTGGTACTGGTTAAGTCGAGTAAGAGGAAAAGTACAATATGCAGACCTAGGAGCGGAAAACTGGAAAC
CTATCAGCAACTTACATGATATGTCATCTAGTCACTCAAAGACTTTAGGCTATAAGAGGCTGACTAAAAG
CAATCCAATCTCATGCCAAATTCTATTGTATAAATCTCGCTCTAAAGGCCGAAAAAATCAGCGCTCGACA
CGGACTCATTGTCACCACCCGTCACCTAAAATCTACTCAGCGTCGGCAAAGGAGCCATGGATTCTAGCAA
CTAACTTACCTGTTGAAATTCGAACACCCAAACAACTTGTTAATATCTATTCGAAGCGAATGCAGATTGA
AGAAACCTTCCGAGACTTGAAAAGTCCTGCCTACGGACTAGGCCTACGCCATAGCCGAACGAGCAGCTCA
GAGCGTTTTGATATCATGCTGCTAATCGCCCTGATGCTTCAACTAACATGTTGGCTTGCGGGCGTTCATG
CTCAGAAACAAGGTTGGGACAAGCACTTCCAGGCTAACACAGTCAGAAATCGAAACGTACTCTCAACAGT
TCGCTTAGGCATGGAAGTTTTGCGGCATTCTGGCTACACAATAACAAGGGAAGACTTACTCGTGGCTGCA
ACCCTACTAGCTCAAAATTTATTCACACATGGTTACGCTTTGGGGAAATTATGAGGGGATCTCTCAGCAC
TGAGCGTCAGACCCCGTAGAAAAGATCAAAGGATCTTCTTGAGATCCTTTTTTTCTGCGCGTAATCTGCT
GCTTGCAAACAAAAAAACCACCGCTACCAGCGGTGGTTTGTTTGCCGGATCAAGAGCTACCAACTCTTTT
TCCGAAGGTAACTGGCTTCAGCAGAGCGCAGATACCAAATACTGTCCTTCTAGTGTAGCCGTAGTTAGGC
CACCACTTCAAGAACTCTGTAGCACCGCCTACATACCTCGCTCTGCTAATCCTGTTACCAGTGGCTGCTG
CCAGTGGCGATAAGTCGTGTCTTACCGGGTTGGACTCAAGACGATAGTTACCGGATAAGGCGCAGCGGTC
GGGCTGAACGGGGGGTTCGTGCACACAGCCCAGCTTGGAGCGAACGACCTACACCGAACTGAGATACCTA
CAGCGTGAGCTATGAGAAAGCGCCACGCTTCCCGAAGGGAGAAAGGCGGACAGGTATCCGGTAAGCGGCA
GGGTCGGAACAGGAGAGCGCACGAGGGAGCTTCCAGGGGGAAACGCCTGGTATCTTTATAGTCCTGTCGG
GTTTCGCCACCTCTGACTTGAGCGTCGATTTTTGTGATGCTCGTCAGGGGGGCGGAGCCTATGGAAAAAC
GCCAGCAACGCGGCCTTTTTACGGTTCCTGGCCTTTTGCTGGCCTTTTGCTCACATGTTCTTTCCTGCGT
TATCCCCTGATTCTGTGGATAACCGTATTACCGCCTTTGAGTGAGCTGATACCGCTCGCCGCAGCCGAAC
GACCGAGCGCAGCGAGTCAGTGAGCGAGGAAGCGGAAGAGGGCCTGATGCGGTATTTTCTCCTTACGCAT
CTGTGCGGTATTTCACACCGCATATGGTGCACTCTCAGTACAATCTGCTCTGATGCCGCATAGTTAAGCC
AGTATACACTCCGCTATCGCTACGTGACTGGGTCATGGCTGCGCCCCGACACCCGCCAACACCCGCTGAC
GCGCCCTGACGGGCTTGTCTGCTCCCGGCATCCGCTTACAGACAAGCTGTGACCGTTTCCGGGAGCTGCA
TGTGTCAGAGGTTTTCACCGTCATCACCGAAACGCGCGAGGCAGGGTGCCTTGATGTGGGCGCCGGCGGT
CGAGTGGCGACGGCGCGGCTTGTCCGCGCCCTGGTAGATTGCCTGGCCGTAGGCCAGCCATTTTTGAGCG
GCCAGCGGCCGCGATAGGCCGACGCGAAGCGGCGGGGCGTAGGGAGCGCAGCGACCGAAGGGTAGGCGCT
TTTTGCAGCTCTTGGGCTGTGCGCTGGCCAGACAGTTATGCACAGGCCAGGCGGGTTTTAAGAGTTTTAA
TAAGTTTTAAAGAGTTTTAGGCGGAAAAATCGCCTTTTTTCTCTTTTATATCAGTCACTTACATGTGTGA
CCGGTTCCCAATGTACGGCTTTGGGTTCCCAATGTACGGGTTCCGGTTCCCAATGTACGGCTTTGGGTTC
CCAATGTACGTGCTATCCACAGGAAAGAGGCCTTTTCGACCTTTTTCCCCTGCTAGGGCAATTTGCCCTA
GCATCTGCTCCGTACATTAGGAACCGGCGGATGCTTCGCCCTCGATCAGGTTGCGGTAGCGCATGACTAG
GATCGGGCCAGCCTGCCCCGCCTCCTCCTTCAAATCGTACTCCGGCAGGTCATTTGACCCGATCAGCTTG
CGCACGGTGAAACAGAACTTCTTGAACTCTCCGGCGCTGCCACTGCGTTCGTAGATCGTCTTGAACAACC
ATCTGGCTTCTGCCTTGCCTGCGGCGCGGCGTGCCAGGCGGTAGAGAAAACGGCCGATGCCGGGATCGAT
CAAAAAGTAATCGGGGTGAACCGTCAGCACGTCCGGGTTCTTGCCTTCTGTGATCTCGCGGTACATCCAA
TCAGCTAGCTCGATCTCGATGTACTCCGGCCGCCCGGTTTCGCTCTTTACGATCTTGTAGCGGCTAATCA
AGGCTTCACCCTCGGATACCGTCACCAGGCGGCCGTTCTTGGCCTTCTTCGTACGCTGCATGGCAACGTG
CGTGGTGTTTAACCGAATGCAGGTTTCTACCAGGTCGTCTTTCTGCTTTCCGCCATCGGCTCGCCGGCAG
AACTTGAGTACGTCCGCAACGTGTGGACGGAACACGCGGCCGGGCTTGTCTCCCTTCCCTTCCCGGTATC
GGTTCATGGATTCGGTTAGATGGGAAACCGCCATCAGTACCAGGTCGTAATCCCACACACTGGCCATGCC
GGCCGGCCCTGCGGAAACCTCTACGTGCCCGTCTGGAAGCTCGTAGCGGATCACCTCGCCAGCTCGTCGG
TCACGCTTCGACAGACGGAAAACGGCCACGTCCATGATGCTGCGACTATCGCGGGTGCCCACGTCATAGA
GCATCGGAACGAAAAAATCTGGTTGCTCGTCGCCCTTGGGCGGCTTCCTAATCGACGGCGCACCGGCTGC
CGGCGGTTGCCGGGATTCTTTGCGGATTCGATCAGCGGCCGCTTGCCACGATTCACCGGGGCGTGCTTCT
GCCTCGATGCGTTGCCGCTGGGCGGCCTGCGCGGCCTTCAACTTCTCCACCAGGTCATCACCCAGCGCCG
CGCCGATTTGTACCGGGCCGGATGGTTTGCGACCGCTCACGCCGATTCCTCGGGCTTGGGGGTTCCAGTG
CCATTGCAGGGCCGGCAGGCAACCCAGCCGCTTACGCCTGGCCAACCGCCCGTTCCTCCACACATGGGGC
ATTCCACGGCGTCGGTGCCTGGTTGTTCTTGATTTTCCATGCCGCCTCCTTTAGCCGCTAAAATTCATCT
ACTCATTTATTCATTTGCTCATTTACTCTGGTAGCTGCGCGATGTATTCAGATAGCAGCTCGGTAATGGT
CTTGCCTTGGCGTACCGCGTACATCTTCAGCTTGGTGTGATCCTCCGCCGGCAACTGAAAGTTGACCCGC
TTCATGGCTGGCGTGTCTGCCAGGCTGGCCAACGTTGCAGCCTTGCTGCTGCGTGCGCTCGGACGGCCGG
CACTTAGCGTGTTTGTGCTTTTGCTCATTTTCTCTTTACCTCATTAACTCAAATGAGTTTTGATTTAATT
TCAGCGGCCAGCGCCTGGACCTCGCGGGCAGCGTCGCCCTCGGGTTCTGATTCAAGAACGGTTGTGCCGG
CGGCGGCAGTGCCTGGGTAGCTCACGCGCTGCGTGATACGGGACTCAAGAATGGGCAGCTCGTACCCGGC
CAGCGCCTCGGCAACCTCACCGCCGATGCGCGTGCCTTTGATCGCCCGCGACACGACAAAGGCCGCTTGT
AGCCTTCCATCCGTGACCTCAATGCGCTGCTTAACCAGCTCCACCAGGTCGGCGGTGGCCCATATGTCGT
AAGGGCTTGGCTGCACCGGAATCAGCACGAAGTCGGCTGCCTTGATCGCGGACACAGCCAAGTCCGCCGC
CTGGGGCGCTCCGTCGATCACTACGAAGTCGCGCCGGCCGATGGCCTTCACGTCGCGGTCAATCGTCGGG
CGGTCGATGCCGACAACGGTTAGCGGTTGATCTTCCCGCACGGCCGCCCAATCGCGGGCACTGCCCTGGG
GATCGGAATCGACTAACAGAACATCGGCCCCGGCGAGTTGCAGGGCGCGGGCTAGATGGGTTGCGATGGT
CGTCTTGCCTGACCCGCCTTTCTGGTTAAGTACAGCGATAACCTTCATGCGTTCCCCTTGCGTATTTGTT
TATTTACTCATCGCATCATATACGCAGCGACCGCATGACGCAAGCTGTTTTACTCAAATACACATCACCT
TTTTAGACGGCGGCGCTCGGTTTCTTCAGCGGCCAAGCTGGCCGGCCAGGCCGCCAGCTTGGCATCAGAC
AAACCGGCCAGGATTTCATGCAGCCGCACGGTTGAGCCGTGCGCGGGCGGCTCGAACACGTACCCGGCCG
CGATCATCTCCGCCTCGATCTCTTCGGTAATGAAAAACGGTTCGTCCTGGCCGTCCTGGTGCGGTTTCAT
GCTTGTTCCTCTTGGCGTTCATTCTCGGCGGCCGCCAGGGCGTCGGCCTCGGTCAATGCGTCCTCACGGA
AGGCACCGCGCCGCCTGGCCTCGGTGGGCGTCACTTCCTCGCTGCGCTCAAGTGCGCGGTACAGGGTCGA
GCGATGCACGCCAAGCAGTGCAGCCGCCTCTTTCACGGTGCGGCCTTCCTGGTCGATCAGCTCGCGGGCG
TGCGCGATCTGTGCCGGGGTGAGGGTAGGGCGGGGGCCAAACTTCACGCCTCGGGCCTTGGCGGCCTCGC
GCCCGCTCCGGGTGCGGTCGATGATTAGGGAACGCTCGAACTCGGCAATGCCGGCGAACACGGTCAACAC
CATGCGGCCGGCCGGCGTGGTGGTGTCGGCCCACGGCTCTGCCAGGCTACGCAGGCCCGCGCCGGCCTCC
TGGATGCGCTCGGCAATGTCCAGTAGGTCGCGGGTGCTGCGGGCCAGGCGGTCTAGCCTGGTCACTGTCA
CAACGTCGCCAGGGCGTAGGTGGTCAAGCATCCTGGCCAGCTCCGGGCGGTCGCGCCTGGTGCCGGTGAT
CTTCTCGGAAAACAGCTTGGTGCAGCCGGCCGCGTGCAGTTCGGCCCGTTGGTTGGTCAAGTCCTGGTCG
TCGGTGCTGACGCGGGCATAGCCCAGCAGGCCAGCGGCGGCGCTCTTGTTCATGGCGTAATGTCTCCGGT
TCTAGTCGCAAGTATTCTACTTTATGCGACTAAAACACGCGACAAGAAAACGCCAGGAAAAGGGCAGGGC
GGCAGCCTGTCGCGTAACTTAGGACTTGTGCGACATGTCGTTTTCAGAAGACGGCTGCACTGAACGTCAG
AAGCCGACTGCACTATAGCAGCGGAGGGGTTGGATCAAAGTACTTTGATCCCGAGGGGAACCCTGTGGTT
GGCATGCACATACAAATGGACGAACGGATAAACCTTTTCACGCCCTTTTAAATATCCGATTATTCTAATA
AACGCTCTTTTCTCTTAGGTTTACCCGCCAATATATCCTGTCAAACACTGATAGTTTAAACTGAAGGCGG
GAAACGACAATCTGATCCAAGCTCAAGCTGCTCTAGCATTCGCCATTCAGGCTGCGCAACTGTTGGGAAG
GGCGATCGGTGCGGGCCTCTTCGCTATTACGCCAGCTGGCGAAAGGGGGATGTGCTGCAAGGCGATTAAG
TTGGGTAACGCCAGGGTTTTCCCAGTCACGACGTTGTAAAACGACGGCCAGTGCCACACTGAGCTCGATA
TCGGCGCGCCCCGGGAGCTCAGCGGCAAAACACACCTAGACTAGATTTGTTTTGCTAACCCAATTGATAT
TAATTATATATGATTAATATTTATATGTATATGGAATTGGTTAATAAAATGCATCTGGTTCATCAAAGAA
TTATAAAGACACGTGACATTCATTTAGGATAAGAAATATGGATGATCTCTTTCTCTTATTCAGATAATTA
GTAATTACACATAACACACAACTTTGATGCCCACATTATAGTGATTAGCATGTCACTATGTGTGCATCCT
TTTATTTCATACATTAATTAACTTGGCCAATCCAGAAGATGGACAAGTCTAGGCTCGAGTACCTGCACCA
GCCGGGAATCGAACCCGGGTCTGTACCGTGGCAGGGTACTATTCTACCACTAGACCACTGGTGCTTTGTT
GCACCGACTCGGTGCCACTTTGCTGTTTCCAGCAAAGTTGATAACGGACTAGCCTTATTTAAACTTGCTA
TGCTGTTTCCAGCATAGCTCTTAAACTGAGACCACCGGTGGAAAGCGGGCAGTGAGCGCAACGCAATTAA
TGTGAGTTAGCTCACTCATTAGGCACCCCAGGCTTTACACTTTATGCTTCCGGCTCGTATGTTGTGTGGA
ATTGTGAGCGGATAACAATTTCACACAGGAAACAGCTATGACCATGATTACGCCAAGCGCGCAATTAACC
CTCACTAAAGGGAACAAAAGCTGGAGGACCTCGAGGGGGGGCCCGGTACCCAATTCGCCCTATAGTGAGT
CGTATTACGCGCGCTCACTGGCCGTCGTTTTACAACGTCGTGACTGGGAAAACCCTGGCGTTACCCAACT
TAATCGCCTTGCAGCACATCCCCCTTTCGCCAGCTGGCGTAATAGCGAAGAGGCCCGCACCGATCGCCCT
TCCCAACAGTTGCGCAGCCTGAATGGCGAATGGGACGCGCCCTGTAGCGGCGCCCGTCTCCAGGGGGGCA
CCCGTCAGTGCATTGCGCGATGCATGCACTGCCTCCATTGCGGTCACGCCGCCACGTTTTGCAATCTTCA
CAAGTTGGCCTGTGTCCAACTGTAAGGTCTCCTGCACCAGCCGGGAATCGAACCCGGGTCTGTACCGTGG
CAGGGTACTATTCTACCACTAGACCACTGGTGCTTTGTTCCTGCAGGCTGCACACACAATTACCGAAGCA
TGGTCAGCAACTATGAACATGAAATTATAACAATACCAAGCAAGTACAGCAGAAATCAGTCAATCAAATT
ATTCCAATATGTTAGATACACGATCTAAACCACAATAACATCAGTGTACCTATCAACACCAACAGTGACC
TAACAAAATAGAGAGTCGCACCGTGCTCGAGTTCACAAAAATAATCTGCAGGTCTATGAACTACTAGAAT
TCCATCGGCAAACTGATTCAATAACTACTAGCACTATCCCGAGAGCACATAAGGCAGGTTAATTAACATA
GGCTAGAATTTACAGGTGCAACAGTTGATAAGATAGGCATAAGCAAGTAAAATATCCTGAAAGCTATGCT
ATGTAATCACTAATCAACAAGACGCAGCCCTTAGATTAAACATGAACAGAGTAGAATCTATGCAACTAGA
GGGACTGAATCAAAAACAACCTAAGCAAAATATACCTGAAGCTGCTACTTGGATCAACGAGAAAAACAGA
GACTAAATCCTACTGATTGAACAGATCGGAACAAATCACAACCCTAGCACAGTTCTACTTCTAGATCCGA
ACCAATAAATACTTGGACCACGAACAGCATCGCTCATAATCACAGATCCAGCATACCACGCGAACCCCAT
CTAACCCTGTTCAAATCTACCACAGATCGCAAAACGGAGACTAACAACAACATCTCACAATCACGAACAG
GCCGGGAAATCAAATCAAACGCGAGGAACGGAGAGGATCAGAAAATCGCATACCTTGAGAAGGCGATTCG
ACGCTTCGCTTCGAGGGGAGATTTTTTTTTCTCTGCGATTTTGGGGATTCGATTGATGGAGGAAGAGGCG
AGGAGGGGGTGGGGTATTTATAGGTGGGGAGGGGGGGACTCGTGAGTGGGCCCAGGGGTGCGGTGGGTGG
GGCCCAGTGAGAATATAGACAAATAAAGAGAGGGAGAGGCGGTTTGGGGAGTCCGTCCCCACCACGCAAA
CGCGAGAAGGAAAGAAAGGAACGGAAAGGGGGCGGGTCCAGACGGCGCCGCGGAGATATCGAGGAGGTGG
AAAGCTGATGCCGTTTGCTCACGGCGGGGTTGGTGGCCGTTAACACGCAGCGAAGCGGCGTTACTGCCGT
GTACGTTTTGTGACCTTTCGAAAGAGAGCCCCAGCCCAAGAAAGGCTGGCCAGGTTTTTTTGTACTGTGT
ACGATTACGACGGAAGAAAACATACTCGTTGTTTTGTATTGGTAGATACTGGGCCGTAGTAAAATTAGAA
TCAGTTGTTAATTGGTTATTATATATACCATCTTAAGCTACCAAAATTAATAAAGTTGTGATGGCTATGG
TATATTTTGGTAGTGAATTATATTGATTTGGTATATATTAGAATCAATCCAACCACAACACAACCAAAAA
TACCTGAAGCTCAATATTGATGGTGCTTTTCGACTATCTAGCAAATGTGGTGAATGGGGCTTTATAATTG
AAGCAGCCCAGGATGCACTTTGTGCAGAGACTGATGTGCTCCGGCGCGCCGTCCGAGCTCAGCGCTTATC
TTTAATCATATTCCATAGTCCATACCATAGCACATACAGTAGTTATATGCTGCAGAAGAGATCCAACAAA
ACATTCACAATGGATTATAGAAACATTTGTTTATTCATTATAATGTGATCTTACATTCATTTAATATTAG
AAAAAGCCACAAATTCATAACACAACAAGCCAAGAAAAAAACACAAACTTAAGCACACAAGCTTTTTATT
TGACACACCAAATATTTCATCTTCATCTTCATATACTCGAGAAGCTCACACTTTTCTTTTCTTTTTGGGC
TCAAACTCTGAACCATCAGCAGTACGCTTTGAACCTCCCGACAGCATCTTGATTTTATTCTCGCCGTTTG
AATCTTGTATTACTAACGCCCATGGCTTGTATTCTGGAGCATCGGAGGTCAATAACATCACATTCTCGTC
GGTAGACTCGTCATAAGCAGTATGCACTAGAATGTCCGATTCGGGCTTGTTGCCGATCACCTCCTCCACT
TCTTCAGGGAGCATCAGGATGCTCTCTTGGATGACCAACTGCTTCCCAGTCTCTTTCTCAATAATATCAC
TCAGGTTCGTCGAACCGCCTGACCCCCCCGACCCGCCGGATAGCATTTTGATTTTGTTCTCACCGTTAGA
GTCCTGGATGACCAACGCCCACGGCTTGTACTCAGGTGCATCAGAAGTCAAAAGCATGACATTCTCATCC
GTGCTTTCGTCGTACGCGGTATGAACAAGAATGTCAGATTCAGGCTTGTTGCCGATGACCTCCTCCACCT
CCTCCGGAAGCATGAGAATGCTCTCTTGTATAACCAGCTGTTTCCCAGTTTCCTTCTCGATTATATCTGA
GAGATTAGTGCTTCCTCCGGAGCCGCCAGAGCCACCAGATCCTGCCTTCTTCTTCTTCGCCTGCCCCGCC
TTCTTCGTCGCCGCTGGCCGCTTGTCGCCCCCGAGCTGAGACAGGTCGATGCGCGTCTCGTAGAGGCCGG
TAATCGACTGGTGGATGAGGGTCGCGTCCAGGACCTCCTTAGTGCTGCGGTAGACCTTGCGATCGATAGT
TGTGTCGAAGTACTTGAAAGCGCGAGGGGCGCCGAGGTTCGTCAGGGTGAAGAGATGAATGATATTCTCA
GCCTGCTCCCTGATTGGCTTGTCGCGGTGCTTGTTGTACGCGGAGAGGACCTTATCCAGATTCGCGTCGG
CCAGGATCACGCGCTTGGAGAACTCGGAAATCTGCTCAATGATCTCGTCGAGGTAATGCTTGTGCTGCTC
GACGAACAGCTGCTTCTGCTCGTTGTCCTCGGGGCTGCCCTTGAGCTTCTCGTAGTGGGAGGCCAGGTAG
AGGAAGTTCACATACTTGGACGGCAGAGCCAGCTCGTTCCCCTTCTGCAGGAAGCGAGCGGAAGCCAGCA
TCCGCTTCCTGCCGTTCTCCAGCTCGAAGAGTGAGTACTTGGGGAGCTTAATGATCAGGTCCTTCTTCAC
CTCCTTGTAGCCCTTCGCCTCCAGGAAATCGATCGGGTTCTTCTCGAAGCTGGAGCGCTCCATAATCGTG
ATCCCCAGCAGCTCCTTCACGCTCTTGAGCTTCTTGGACTTGCCCTTCTCAACCTTCGCCACAACCAGGA
CCGAGTAGGCCACAGTGGGGCTAACGAACCCGCCGTACTTCTTCGGATCCCAGTCCTTCTTGCGGGCGAT
GAGCTTGTCGCTGTTCCGCTTAGGGCGAATTGACTCCTTAGAGAACCCGCCAGTCTGGACCTCTGTCTTC
TTGACGATATTCACTTGTGGCATGGAGAGAACCTTCCTGACGGTCGCGAAATCCCTGCCCTTGTCCCACA
CGATCTCCCCCGTCTCGCCGTTCGTCTCGATGAGGGGGCGCTTCCGGATCTCGCCATTGGCCAGAGTGAT
CTCTGTCTTGAAGAAATTCATAATGTTAGAGTAGAAGAAGTACTTGGCGGTAGCCTTGCCAATCTCCTGC
TCCGACTTGGCGATCATCTTCCTCACATCGTAAACCTTGTAGTCCCCGTACACGAACTCGCTCTCGAGCT
TTGGGTACTTCTTGATCAGAGCTGTGCCGACCACCGCGTTCAGGTACGCGTCATGGGCATGGTGGTAATT
GTTGATCTCCCGAACCTTGTAGAACTGGAAATCCTTCCTGAAGTCGGAGACGAGCTTTGACTTCAGGGTG
ATGACCTTCACCTCGCGGATCAGCTTGTCATTCTCATCGTACTTAGTGTTCATCCGTGAGTCGAGAATCT
GCGCAACGTGCTTAGTGATCTGCCGTGTCTCGACCAGCTGCCTCTTGATGAAGCCCGCCTTGTCCAGCTC
AGAGAGCCCGCCCCTCTCAGCCTTTGTGAGGTTATCGAACTTCCGCTGCGTGATCAGCTTGGCATTCAGG
AGCTGGCGCCAGTAGTTCTTCATCTTCTTAACGACCTCCTCTGAAGGAACATTATCAGACTTGCCCCGGT
TCTTGTCCGACCTGGTGAGGACCTTGTTGTCAATGGAGTCATCCTTCAGGAATGACTGTGGAACGATATG
ATCGACGTCGTAATCGCTGAGCCTGTTAATATCCAGCTCCTGGTCCACATACATATCGCGGCCATTCTGG
AGGTAGTACAGGTAGAGCTTCTCATTCTGCAGCTGCGTGTTCTCCACCGGGTGCTCCTTGAGGATCTGGG
ACCCCAGCTCCTTAATGCCCTCCTCGATCCTCTTCATCCTCTCGCGTGAGTTCTTCTGGCCCTTCTGCGT
GGTCTGATTCTCCCGGGCCATCTCAATGACGATGTTCTCAGGCTTGTGCCTGCCCATGACCTTCACCAGC
TCGTCCACAACCTTCACGGTCTGCAGAATCCCCTTCTTGATAGCTGGCGAGCCAGCGAGGTTCGCGATAT
GCTCGTGCAGCGAGTCCCCCTGGCCGCTCACCTGAGCCTTCTGGATATCCTCCTTGAATGTGAGGCTGTC
ATCGTGAATCAGCTGCATGAAATTGCGGTTCGCGAAGCCATCGCTCTTCAGGAAGTCGAGGATCGTCTTC
CCGGACTGCTTGTCCCGAATGCCGTTGATGAGCTTCCTGCTCAGCCTCCCCCAGCCGGTGTACCTCCTCC
TCTTGAGCTGCTTCATGACCTTGTCATCGAAGAGATGGGCGTAAGTCTTCAGGCGCTCCTCGATCATCTC
CCGGTCCTCGAACAGAGTGAGTGTCAGCACAATGTCCTCGAGGATATCCTCATTCTCCTCGTTGTCCAGG
AAGTCCTTATCCTTAATGATCTTCAGGAGATCGTGGTAGGTCCCCAGGGAGGCGTTGAAGCGGTCCTCAA
CGCCAGAGATCTCGACCGAATCGAAGCACTCAATCTTCTTGAAGTAGTCCTCCTTGAGCTGCTTAACCGT
GACCTTCCGGTTGGTCTTGAACAGGAGGTCCACGATGGCCTTCTTCTGCTCCCCAGACAGGAAAGCCGGC
TTCCTCATGCCCTCGGTCACATACTTCACCTTAGTCAGCTCGTTGTAGACTGTGAAGTACTCGTACAGGA
GCGAGTGCTTAGGGAGCACCTTCTCATTTGGCAGGTTCTTGTCGAAATTCGTCATCCTCTCGATGAACGA
CTGAGCGCTAGCGCCCTTGTCGACCACCTCCTCGAAGTTCCACGGCGTGATCGTCTCCTCTGACTTGCGG
GTCATCCAAGCGAAGCGGGAGTTGCCCCTAGCGAGTGGGCCGACGTAGTACGGGATCCTGAAAGTCAGAA
TCTTCTCGATCTTCTCGCGGTTATCCTTGAGGAAAGGGTAGAAGTCCTCCTGCCTCCTCAGGATAGCGTG
CAGCTCCCCGAGATGAATCTGGTGTGGGATGCTGCCGTTATCGAATGTCCGCTGCTTCCTCAGGAGGTCC
TCGCGATTGAGCTTCACCAGCAGCTCCTCCGTGCCGTCCATCTTCTCCAGAATCGGCTTGATGAACTTGT
AGAACTCCTCCTGAGAGGCCCCGCCGTCAATGTACCCAGCGTAGCCGTTCTTCGACTGATCGAAGAAGAT
CTCCTTGTACTTCTCGGGGAGCTGCTGCCTGACCAGCGCCTTCAGGAGGGTCAGATCCTGATGGTGCTCG
TCGTAGCGCTTGATCATGGAGGCTGAGAGCGGAGCCTTCGTAATCTCGGTGTTCACCCTGAGAATATCAG
ACAGGAGGATGGCGTCCGACAGATTCTTGGCAGCGAGGAACAGGTCCGCGTACTGATCGCCGATCTGGGC
CAGGAGGTTATCCAGGTCATCGTCGTATGTGTCCTTGGAGAGCTGCAGCTTGGCGTCCTCAGCGAGATCG
AAATTCGACTTGAAGTTGGGCGTGAGCCCCAGGCTGAGCGCAATGAGATTCCCGAACAGGCCGTTCTTCT
TCTCGCCCGGCAGCTGGGCGATCAGGTTCTCGAGGCGCCGAGACTTCGAGAGCCTAGCGGACAGGATAGC
CTTCGCGTCGACGCCTGACGCATTAATGGGGTTCTCCTCGAAGAGCTGGTTGTACGTCTGCACGAGCTGG
ATGAACAGCTTGTCAACATCGCTATTGTCCGGGTTGAGATCCCCCTCGATCAGGAAATGGCCCCTGAACT
TAATCATGTGGGCCAGAGCGAGGTAGATCAGGCGGAGGTCCGCCTTATCTGTGGAGTCCACGAGCTTCTT
CCGCAGATGGTAGATCGTAGGGTACTTCTCGTGGTAGGCAACCTCGTCGACAATGTTGCCGAAGATTGGA
TGCCGCTCGTGCTTCTTATCCTCCTCCACGAGGAATGACTCCTCCAGCCTGTGGAAGAAAGAATCGTCAA
CCTTCGCCATCTCGTTGGAGAAAATCTCCTGCAGGTAGCAGATGCGATTCTTCCTGCGCGTGTACCGCCT
GCGGGCGGTGCGCTTGAGCCGCGTAGCCTCAGCCGTCTCGCCGCTGTCGAACAGGAGAGCGCCAATGAGA
TTCTTCTTGATGGAATGCCGATCGGTGTTGCCCAGGACCTTGAACTTCTTTGAGGGCACCTTGTACTCGT
CGGTGATCACGGCCCAGCCAACAGAGTTAGTCCCAATAGCGAGGCCGATCGAGTACTTCTTGTCAGCAGC
TGGCACCCCGTGGATGCCAACCTTCCTCTTCTTCTTCGGAGCCATCGAACCCCCGCTGCTGCCCCCGCTG
CTTTCAGGTGTTGCGCTCTCGCTTGTGCCAGGTGTCTCAGAGCCAGAGGAGCCTCCGCTAGATCCTCCGG
AGTTGATGGAGCTCTGGGCCTTCTTCTGAGCATTGAACACCTGTCTAGGCATCCGATAGAAATCGCACAG
CAGGGCGGCACATTCATCTGCCAGGATTCCCTCGGTAATTTCGACGCGGTGATTCATGCCGGGGTAGTTC
AGCACGTTCATCAGGGAGCCTGCGGCGCCTCTTTTTGAGTTCCTCACGCCAAACACCACGCGGCCGATCC
TAGAGTTGATCATGGCGCCGGCGCACATCACGCAAGGCTCGAATGTCACGTACAGGGTGGCGTCAATCAG
TCGTGAGTTCTGCATGACCAGGCCGCCCTGTCTCAGGGCCATAATTTCGGCATGGGCTGTTGGGTCGTGC
AGGCCGATGCGGCGGTTCCAGCCCTCGCCGATCACTCTATTGTTCAGCACCAGCACGGCTCCCACAGGCG
CCTCCCCCTCATCCCGTGCCCTCTTGGCCAGGGTCAGGGCATGTCTCATCCAGTACTCGTGGGAAAACTC
CACCTCAGAGACTTTCCGCTTCTTCTTTGGTGACTCGAACTCGCTTCCGTCGGCTGTCCGTTTCATTCCT
GCAGGCTGCAGAAGTAACACCAAACAACAGGGTGAGCATCGACAAAAGAAACAGTACCAAGCAAATAAAT
AGCGTATGAAGGCAGGGCTAAAAAAATCCACATATAGCTGCTGCATATGCCATCATCCAAGTATATCAAG
ATCAAAATAATTATAAAACATACTTGTTTATTATAATAGATAGGTACTCAAGGTTAGAGCATATGAATAG
ATGCTGCATATGCCATCATGTATATGCATCAGTAAAACCCACATCAACATGTATACCTATCCTAGATCGA
TATTTCCATCCATCTTAAACTCGTAACTATGAAGATGTATGACACACACATACAGTTCCAAAATTAATAA
ATACACCAGGTAGTTTGAAACAGTATTCTACTCCGATCTTGAACGAATGAACGACCGCCCAACCACACCA
CATCATCACAACCAAGCGAACAAAAAGCATCTCTGTATATGCATCAGTAAAACCCGCATCAACATGTATA
CCTATCCTAGATCGATATTTCCATCCATCATCTTCAATTCGTAACTATGAATATGTATGGCACACACATA
CAGATCCAAAATTAATAAATCCACCAGGTAGTTTGAAACAGAATTAATTCTACTCCGATCTTGAACGACC
GCCCAACCAGACCACATCATCACAACCAAGACAAAAAAAAGCATGAAAAGATGACCCGACAAACAAGTGC
ACGGCATATATTGAAATAAAGGAAAAGGGCAAACCAAACCCTATGCAACGAAACAAAAAAAATCATGAAA
TCGATCCCGTCTGCGGAACGGCTAGAGCCATCCCAGGATTCCCCAAAGAGAAACACTGGCAAGTTAGCAA
TCAGAACGTGTCTGACGTACAGGTCGCATCCGTGTACGAACGCTAGTAGCACGGATCTAACACAAACACG
GATCTAACACAAACATGAACAGAAGTAGAACTACCGGGCCCTAACCATGGACCGGAACGCCGATCTTGAG
AAGGTAGAGAGGGGGGGGGGGGAGGACGAGCGGCGTACCTTGAAGCGGAGGTGCCGACGGGTGGATTTGG
GGGAGTTCTGGTTGTGTGTGTGTGCGCTCCGAACAACACGAGGTTGGGGAAAGAGGGTGTGGAGGGGGTG
TCTATTTATTACGGCGGGCGAGGAAGGGAAAGCGAAGGAGCGGTGGGAAAGGAATCCCCCGTAGCTGCCG
GTGCCGTGAGAGGAGGAGGAGGCCGCCTGCCGTGCCGGCTCACGTCTGCCGCTCCGCCACGCAATTTCTG
GATGCCGACAGCGGAGCAAGTCCAACGGTGGAGCGGAACTCTCGAGAGGGGTCCAGAGGCAGCGACAGAG
ATGCCGTGCCGTCTGCTTCGCTTGGCCCGACGCGACGCTGCTGGTTCGCTGGTTGGTGTCCGTTAGACTC
GTCGACGGCGTTTAACAGGCTGGCATTATCTACTCGAAACAAGAAAAATGTTTCCTTAGTTTTTTTAATT
TCTTAAAGGGTATTTGTTTAATTTTTAGTCACTTTATTTTATTCTATTTTATATCTAAATTATTAAATAA
AAAAACTAAAATAGAGTTTTAGTTTTCTTAATTTAGAGGCTAAAATAGAATAAAATAGATGTACTAAAAA
AATTAGTCTATAAAAACCATTAACCCTAAACCCTAAATGGATGTACTAATAAAATGGATGAAGTATTATA
TAGGTGAAGCTATTTGCAAAAAAAAAGGAGAACACATGCACACTAAAAAGATAAAACTGTAGAGTCCTGT
TGTCAAAATACTCAATTGTCCTTTAGACCATGTCTAACTGTTCATTTATATGATTCTCTAAAACACTGAT
ATTATTGTAGTACTATAGATTATATTATTCGTAGAGTAAAGTTTAAATATATGTATAAAGATAGATAAAC
TGCACTTCAAACAAGTGTGACAAAAAAAATATGTGGTAATTTTTTATAACTTAGACATGCAATGCTCACC
TTATCTCAAGAGAGGGGCACGACCGGGTCACGCTGCACTGCAGCTCCGGCGCGCCGATCCCCGGGTACCG
AGCTCGAATTCGTAATCATGTCATAGCTGTTTCCTGTGTGAAATTGTTATCCGCTCACAATTCCACACAA
CATACGAGCCGGAAGCATAAAGTGTAAAGCCTGGGGTGCCTAATGAGTGAGCTAACTCACATTAATTGCG
TTGCGC
